>Addgene plasmid #224378 | pUC19_GNB1L_dTAG | addgene full sequence | sequence record 448158 | Addgene NGS Result
GAGATACCTACAGCGTGAGCTATGAGAAAGCGCCACGCTTCCCGAAGGGAGAAAGGCGGACAGGTATCCG
GTAAGCGGCAGGGTCGGAACAGGAGAGCGCACGAGGGAGCTTCCAGGGGGAAACGCCTGGTATCTTTATA
GTCCTGTCGGGTTTCGCCACCTCTGACTTGAGCGTCGATTTTTGTGATGCTCGTCAGGGGGGCGGAGCCT
ATGGAAAAACGCCAGCAACGCGGCCTTTTTACGGTTCCTGGCCTTTTGCTGGCCTTTTGCTCACATGTTC
TTTCCTGCGTTATCCCCTGATTCTGTGGATAACCGTATTACCGCCTTTGAGTGAGCTGATACCGCTCGCC
GCAGCCGAACGACCGAGCGCAGCGAGTCAGTGAGCGAGGAAGCGGAAGAGCGCCCAATACGCAAACCGCC
TCTCCCCGCGCGTTGGCCGATTCATTAATGCAGCTGGCACGACAGGTTTCCCGACTGGAAAGCGGGCAGT
GAGCGCAACGCAATTAATGTGAGTTAGCTCACTCATTAGGCACCCCAGGCTTTACACTTTATGCTTCCGG
CTCGTATGTTGTGTGGAATTGTGAGCGGATAACAATTTCACACAGGAAACAGCTATGACCATGATTACGC
CAAGCTTGCATGCCTGCAGGTCGACTCTAGAGGATCCCCGGGTACCGAGCTCGAATTCACTGGCCGTCGT
TTTACAACGTCGTGACTGGGAAAACCCTGGCGTTACCCAACTTAATCGCCTTGCAGCACATCCCCCTTTC
GCCAGCTGGCGTAATAGCGAAGAGGCCCGCACCGATCGCCCTTCCCAACAGTTGCGCAGCCTGAATGGCG
AATGGCGCCTGATGCGGTATTTTCTCCTTACGCATCTGTGCGGTATTTCACACCGCATATGGTGCACTCT
CAGTACAATCTGCTCTGATGCCGCATAGTTAAGCCAGCCCCGACACCCGCCAACACCCGCTGACGCGCCC
TGACGGGCTTGTCTGCTCCCGGCATCCGCTTACAGACAAGCTGTGACCGTCTACGTAGGACCTGTCTGTG
TGGCTCCGGGTCTCGTGCAGTGCCCTACCCCCTCTCAGAACCCAGCCGGGGACGTTGCCCCCACCAGGCA
AGGTACACTGTGTGGCTCCTGCCGCCTCCAGGGCGTCTCCCCCTTGTCCCCCCCTCATCCTGCCAACCCC
CCACTGGGTCTTGCTCTTGGCAGCGCTCCCAGCCCTGTCGAGCTTGGGGGTTCACATACCTCATGGTTTT
GCTGAAAATGGAGTTTGTATTTCTCACCCTCGTCAGCTTTGGGGTGGTTGTGAGGTTCTTCTGGGAGGAG
TGCCAGCATTCTGCTGCCATCAAGCCCGGGACGTGGCCTCTCGCTAGGCACTAGGGTGCAGTGGCTTCCC
TGGGGTGAGGGGCCCCGGGACCCAGCCCCTCTCCTGCAGCTGGGACCTCCCTGTCTCTGCTGCTCTCTGA
CTGGGGAAGGAGTCGGTCAGAGCTGGTGCGAGGAGCAGCAGGGCAGGGCCGAAGACCACTCTGAGGGGAG
GGCTGGAGTCCCCCATCGTGGCCTTAGGAAGAGTGGGAGGTCAGCTGGGTAGGAGCGTGTGGCCCTCACA
TCCCGGGCCTGTGGGCCTGCGTCTCTCCTGGTTCCAGCTGCAGGTGGGGCACCAGGGGCAGCACTGCCTT
GTGGGCTTAAGGAGTGGCCTAACACCTCTCCCAACTCTCACAGGTGCGTGGGACTCATGAACTCACCAAT
CCCGGGATCGCCGAGGTCACGATCCGGCCAGATCGCAAGATCCTGGCCACCGCAGGCTGGGACCACCGCA
TCCGCGTGTTCCACTGGCGGACGATGCAGCCACTGGCCGTGCTGGCCTTCCACAGCGCCGCTGTCCAGTG
CGTGGCCTTCACCGCCGATGGCTTGCTGGCCGCGGGCTCCAAGGATCAGCGGATCAGTTTATGGTCACTC
TACCCACGCGCAGGTGGCGGTGGCTCGGGCGGTGGTGGGTCGGGTGGCGGCGGATCTGGAGTGCAGGTGG
AAACCATCTCCCCAGGAGACGGGCGCACCTTCCCCAAGCGCGGCCAGACCTGCGTGGTGCACTACACCGG
GATGCTTGAAGATGGAAAGAAAGTTGATTCCTCCCGGGACAGAAACAAGCCCTTTAAGTTTATGCTAGGC
AAGCAGGAGGTGATCCGAGGCTGGGAAGAAGGGGTTGCCCAGATGAGTGTGGGTCAGAGAGCCAAACTGA
CTATATCTCCAGATTATGCCTATGGTGCCACTGGGCACCCAGGCATCATCCCACCACATGCCACTCTCGT
CTTCGATGTGGAGCTTCTAAAACTGGAAGGCTCGGGCTACCCCTACGACGTGCCCGACTACGCCGGCTAT
CCGTATGATGTCCCGGACTATGCAGGCGCTACTAACTTCAGCCTGCTGAAGCAGGCTGGAGACGTGGAGG
AGAACCCTGGACCTATGGCCAAGCCTTTGTCTCAAGAAGAATCCACCCTCATTGAAAGAGCAACGGCTAC
AATCAACAGCATCCCCATCTCTGAAGACTACAGCGTCGCCAGCGCAGCTCTCTCTAGCGACGGCCGCATC
TTCACTGGTGTCAATGTATATCATTTTACTGGGGGACCTTGTGCAGAACTCGTGGTGCTGGGCACTGCTG
CTGCTGCGGCAGCTGGCAACCTGACTTGTATCGTCGCGATCGGAAATGAGAACAGGGGCATCTTGAGCCC
CTGCGGACGGTGCCGACAGGTGCTTCTCGATCTGCATCCTGGGATCAAAGCCATAGTGAAGGACAGTGAT
GGACAGCCGACGGCAGTTGGGATTCGTGAATTGCTGCCCTCTGGTTATGTGTGGGAGGGCTGACTCACCC
ACTCCCTTCCATAGAGACGAGGAGGGCGGGCAGGGAGGTGGGCATCAGGCCCCAGCCTTGGCCTGAAACC
TCAAGGGCCTCTGAGGACCAGCAAGTCATGGCCCAAGGACCATGGAGTCCCCGCTGTCTTCATGAGGTTG
GTATTTCCTTTTGTGGAGTTCCTCATCACAGGACGGTGACTCTGGGGGCCAGCCAGAGCCCTGGCCGTCC
GAGGCCTGCAGGAGACGTTGGCTTGGGCCTGCTGTGTTGCCAGCTGAGGGTATTTTATAATAAATTTCCA
TTGCCAAGTTGCAGGCTTGAGGTGGGAGCTCCCTGAGGAGGCCCTGGTCCCCCACTTAGCATCAGTGCCC
TCAGACCCCCACCAGGCAGGATGCTCAGCCCCACCCTCACACCTGCTGTTGAATGGGCCACCCCGAGTGT
GGGTTTCCTGGGCCAGGCCTCAGGAGATGATAGGCCCCAACCATAGCTGCGTCGATGTCCACATGACCCC
TCACCCCGAGGAGGCCAGGAGCTCCCAACACACAGGTTGAGGCCAGGATCAGGATCAGGAAGTAACTGAA
CTCCCTAAAGAGTGAAGCAGAGAAAGGTGCCTGTGAGGGACGGCAAGGGGGGCTTGCAGCGCACAGGGCC
AGGCCAGATGTGGGATCCGGGAGGGCACGCCTGCCCGCAGAGGGTGCAGTGGGGAAGGCGCACAGGGTGC
ACCTCCAGGTGAGTCCGGGAGCTGCATGTGTCAGAGGTTTTCACCGTCATCACCGAAACGCGCGAGACGA
AAGGGCCTCGTGATACGCCTATTTTTATAGGTTAATGTCATGATAATAATGGTTTCTTAGACGTCAGGTG
GCACTTTTCGGGGAAATGTGCGCGGAACCCCTATTTGTTTATTTTTCTAAATACATTCAAATATGTATCC
GCTCATGAGACAATAACCCTGATAAATGCTTCAATAATATTGAAAAAGGAAGAGTATGAGTATTCAACAT
TTCCGTGTCGCCCTTATTCCCTTTTTTGCGGCATTTTGCCTTCCTGTTTTTGCTCACCCAGAAACGCTGG
TGAAAGTAAAAGATGCTGAAGATCAGTTGGGTGCACGAGTGGGTTACATCGAACTGGATCTCAACAGCGG
TAAGATCCTTGAGAGTTTTCGCCCCGAAGAACGTTTTCCAATGATGAGCACTTTTAAAGTTCTGCTATGT
GGCGCGGTATTATCCCGTATTGACGCCGGGCAAGAGCAACTCGGTCGCCGCATACACTATTCTCAGAATG
ACTTGGTTGAGTACTCACCAGTCACAGAAAAGCATCTTACGGATGGCATGACAGTAAGAGAATTATGCAG
TGCTGCCATAACCATGAGTGATAACACTGCGGCCAACTTACTTCTGACAACGATCGGAGGACCGAAGGAG
CTAACCGCTTTTTTGCACAACATGGGGGATCATGTAACTCGCCTTGATCGTTGGGAACCGGAGCTGAATG
AAGCCATACCAAACGACGAGCGTGACACCACGATGCCTGTAGCAATGGCAACAACGTTGCGCAAACTATT
AACTGGCGAACTACTTACTCTAGCTTCCCGGCAACAATTAATAGACTGGATGGAGGCGGATAAAGTTGCA
GGACCACTTCTGCGCTCGGCCCTTCCGGCTGGCTGGTTTATTGCTGATAAATCTGGAGCCGGTGAGCGTG
GGTCTCGCGGTATCATTGCAGCACTGGGGCCAGATGGTAAGCCCTCCCGTATCGTAGTTATCTACACGAC
GGGGAGTCAGGCAACTATGGATGAACGAAATAGACAGATCGCTGAGATAGGTGCCTCACTGATTAAGCAT
TGGTAACTGTCAGACCAAGTTTACTCATATATACTTTAGATTGATTTAAAACTTCATTTTTAATTTAAAA
GGATCTAGGTGAAGATCCTTTTTGATAATCTCATGACCAAAATCCCTTAACGTGAGTTTTCGTTCCACTG
AGCGTCAGACCCCGTAGAAAAGATCAAAGGATCTTCTTGAGATCCTTTTTTTCTGCGCGTAATCTGCTGC
TTGCAAACAAAAAAACCACCGCTACCAGCGGTGGTTTGTTTGCCGGATCAAGAGCTACCAACTCTTTTTC
CGAAGGTAACTGGCTTCAGCAGAGCGCAGATACCAAATACTGTTCTTCTAGTGTAGCCGTAGTTAGGCCA
CCACTTCAAGAACTCTGTAGCACCGCCTACATACCTCGCTCTGCTAATCCTGTTACCAGTGGCTGCTGCC
AGTGGCGATAAGTCGTGTCTTACCGGGTTGGACTCAAGACGATAGTTACCGGATAAGGCGCAGCGGTCGG
GCTGAACGGGGGGTTCGTGCACACAGCCCAGCTTGGAGCGAACGACCTACACCGAACT
Features (pLannotate 1.2.2; 14 found; start..end, strand, type, name):
    400..492     +  CDS            lacI (fragment): lac repressor; lacI; The lac repressor binds to the lac operator to inhibit transcription in E. coli. This inhibition can be relieved by adding lactose or isopropyl-β-D-thiogalactopyranoside (IPTG).
    505..526     +  protein_bind   CAP binding site: CAP binding activates transcription in the presence of cAMP. E. coli catabolite activator protein
    541..571     +  promoter       lac promoter: promoter for the E. coli lac operon
    579..595     +  protein_bind   lac operator: The lac repressor binds to the lac operator to inhibit transcription in E. coli. This inhibition can be relieved by adding lactose or isopropyl-β-D-thiogalactopyranoside (IPTG). lac repressor encoded by lacI
    632..688     -  misc_feature   MCS: pUC18/19 multiple cloning site
    685..842     +  CDS            lacZα (fragment): LacZα fragment of β-galactosidase; lacZ fragment
    848..947     -  misc_feature   bom (fragment): basis of mobility region from pBR322
   1712..1972    +  CDS            GNB1L (fragment): GNB1L_HUMAN - Also known as GY2, KIAA1645, WDR14. Experimental evidence at protein level: Swiss-Prot protein existence level 1. From Homo sapiens (Human).
   2018..2338    +  CDS            DmrB: F36V mutant of FK506-binding protein FKBP12 binds synthetic ligands that do not bind wild-type FKBP
   2465..2861    +  CDS            BSD (fragment): blasticidin S deaminase; Aspergillus terreus BSD; confers resistance to blasticidin
   3601..3636    -  CDS            rop (fragment): Rop protein, which maintains plasmids at low copy number; rop
   3731..3835    +  promoter       AmpR promoter: bla
   3836..4696    +  CDS            AmpR: β-lactamase; bla; confers resistance to ampicillin, carbenicillin, and related antibiotics
   4867..217     +  rep_origin     ori (across the origin): high-copy-number ColE1/pMB1/pBR322/pUC origin of replication
