[The description below was written by a language model from this plasmid's Addgene catalogue record and pLannotate feature annotations shown in this document.]
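Description:
pUC19_GNB1L_dTAG is a homology-directed repair donor plasmid built on the high-copy pUC19 cloning backbone, intended to generate human cell lines in which the endogenous GNB1L gene carries a C-terminal dTAG degron. Although catalogued as a bacterial expression vector, it serves mainly as a template carrier. It is propagated in E. coli through the ColE1/pUC origin and selected with ampicillin via the AmpR (β-lactamase) cassette. Remnants of the pUC19 lac region are also annotated (CAP site, lac promoter and operator, MCS, lacZα fragment), along with short lacI, bom and rop fragments.

The insert of about 2.5 kb was assembled by Gibson cloning. The feature table identifies a fragment of the human GNB1L coding sequence, followed on the same strand by FKBP12 F36V (annotated as DmrB) and then a blasticidin S deaminase (BSD) coding sequence. FKBP12 F36V is the dTAG degron, which binds synthetic heterobifunctional ligands that do not engage wild-type FKBP12 and so allows rapid, ligand-induced degradation of the fused protein. BSD lets edited mammalian cells be enriched with blasticidin. No mammalian promoter is annotated, and the unannotated stretches flanking the cassette are consistent with genomic homology arms. This suggests that the tag and marker are expressed from the GNB1L locus after integration, though the record does not describe the arms or the linker between the degron and BSD. The record notes a synonymous mutation in the insert without stating its purpose, and it does not describe the nuclease or guide RNA used for the knock-in. The resulting cell lines allow acute chemical depletion of GNB1L, and the associated publication concerns regulators of DNA damage signaling.
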