Addgene plasmid #224378: pUC19_GNB1L_dTAG
Purpose: Generates GNB1L dTAG C terminal knock-in cell lines
Depositing lab: Junjie Chen. Depositing organization: University of Texas MD Anderson Cancer Center. Publication: FACS-based genome-wide CRISPR screens define key regulators of DNA damage signaling pathways. Huang M, Yao F, Nie L, Wang C, Su D, Zhang H, Li S, Tang M, Feng X, Yu B, Chen Z, Wang S, Yin L, Mou L, Hart T, Chen J. Mol Cell. 2023 Aug 3;83(15):2810-2828.e6. doi: 10.1016/j.molcel.2023.07.004. PubMed 37541219.
Backbone
  Vector backbone: pUC19
  Vector type: Bacterial Expression
  Selectable markers: Blasticidin
Growth in bacteria
  Bacterial resistance: Ampicillin, 100 μg/mL
  Growth temperature: 37°C
  Growth strain: DH5alpha
  Copy number: High Copy
Gene/Insert
  Gene/Insert name: GNB1L
  Species: H. sapiens (human)
  Insert size (bp): 2552
  Mutation: Synonymous mutation
  Entrez Gene: GNB1L (a.k.a. DGCRK3, FKSG1, GY2, WDR14, WDVCF)
  Tag / fusion protein: dTAG (C terminal on insert)
  Cloning method: Gibson Cloning
Terms and licenses: Academic/Nonprofit Terms; Industry Terms: Not Available to Industry
How to cite: pUC19_GNB1L_dTAG was a gift from Junjie Chen (Addgene plasmid # 224378 ; http://n2t.net/addgene:224378 ; RRID:Addgene_224378)
