>Addgene plasmid #224378 | pUC19_GNB1L_dTAG | depositor partial sequence | sequence record 448814 | pUC19-GNB1L-dTAG
ACGTAGGACCTGTCTGTGTGGCTCCGGGTCTCGTGCAGTGCCCTACCCCCTCTCAGAACCCAGCCGGGGA
CGTTGCCCCCACCAGGCAAGGTACACTGTGTGGCTCCTGCCGCCTCCAGGGCGTCTCCCCCTTGTCCCCC
CCTCATCCTGCCAACCCCCCACTGGGTCTTGCTCTTGGCAGCGCTCCCAGCCCTGTCGAGCTTGGGGGTT
CACATACCTCATGGTTTTGCTGAAAATGGAGTTTGTATTTCTCACCCTCGTCAGCTTTGGGGTGGTTGTG
AGGTTCTTCTGGGAGGAGTGCCAGCATTCTGCTGCCATCAAGCCCGGGACGTGGCCTCTCGCTAGGCACT
AGGGTGCAGTGGCTTCCCTGGGGTGAGGGGTCCCGGGACCCAGCCCCTCTCCTGCAGCTGGGACCTCCCT
GTCTCTGCTGCTCTCTGACTGGGGAAGGAGTCGGTCAGAGCTGGTGCGAGGAGCAGCAGGGCAGGGCCGA
AGACCACTCTGAGGGGAGGGCTGGAGTCCCCCATCGTGGCCTTAGGAAGAGTGGGAGGTCAGCTGGGTAG
GAGCGTGTGGCCCTCACATCCCGGGCCTGTGGGCCTGCGTCTCTCCTGGTTCCAGCTGCAGGTGGGGCAC
CAGGGGCAGCACTGCCTTGTGGGCTTAAGGAGTGGCCTAACACCTCTCCCAACTCTCACAGGTGCGTGGG
ACTCATGAACTCACCAATCCCGGGATCGCCGAGGTCACGATCCGGCCAGATCGCAAGATCCTGGCCACCG
CAGGCTGGGACCACCGCATCCGCGTGTTCCACTGGCGGACGATGCAGCCACTGGCCGTGCTGGCCTTCCA
CAGCGCCGCTGTCCAGTGCGTGGCCTTCACCGCCGATGGCTTGCTGGCCGCGGGCTCCAAGGATCAGCGG
ATCAGTTTATGGTCACTCTACCCACGCGCAGGTGGCGGTGGCTCGGGCGGTGGTGGGTCGGGTGGCGGCG
GATCTGGAGTGCAGGTGGAAACCATCTCCCCAGGAGACGGGCGCACCTTCCCCAAGCGCGGCCAGACCTG
CGTGGTGCACTACACCGGGATGCTTGAAGATGGAAAGAAAGTTGATTCCTCCCGGGACAGAAACAAGCCC
TTTAAGTTTATGCTAGGCAAGCAGGAGGTGATCCGAGGCTGGGAAGAAGGGGTTGCCCAGATGAGTGTGG
GTCAGAGAGCCAAACTGACTATATCTCCAGATTATGCCTATGGTGCCACTGGGCACCCAGGCATCATCCC
ACCACATGCCACTCTCGTCTTCGATGTGGAGCTTCTAAAACTGGAAGGCTCGGGCTACCCCTACGACGTG
CCCGACTACGCCGGCTATCCGTATGATGTCCCGGACTATGCAGGCGCTACTAACTTCAGCCTGCTGAAGC
AGGCTGGAGACGTGGAGGAGAACCCTGGACCTATGGCCAAGCCTTTGTCTCAAGAAGAATCCACCCTCAT
TGAAAGAGCAACGGCTACAATCAACAGCATCCCCATCTCTGAAGACTACAGCGTCGCCAGCGCAGCTCTC
TCTAGCGACGGCCGCATCTTCACTGGTGTCAATGTATATCATTTTACTGGGGGACCTTGTGCAGAACTCG
TGGTGCTGGGCACTGCTGCTGCTGCGGCAGCTGGCAACCTGACTTGTATCGTCGCGATCGGAAATGAGAA
CAGGGGCATCTTGAGCCCCTGCGGACGGTGCCGACAGGTGCTTCTCGATCTGCATCCTGGGATCAAAGCC
ATAGTGAAGGACAGTGATGGACAGCCGACGGCAGTTGGGATTCGTGAATTGCTGCCCTCTGGTTATGTGT
GGGAGGGCTGACTCACCCACTCCCTTCCATAGAGACGAGGAGGGCGGGCAGGGAGGTGGGCATCAGGCCC
CAGCCTTGGCCTGAAACCTCAAGGGCCTCTGAGGACCAGCAAGTCATGGCCCAAGGACCATGGAGTCCCC
GCTGTCTTCATGAGGTTGGTATTTCCTTTTGTGGAGTGCCTCATCACAGGACGGTGACTCTGGGGGCCAG
CCAGAGCCCTGGCCGTCCGAGGCCTGCAGGAGACGTTGGCTTGGGCCTGCTGTGTTGCCAGCTGAGGGTA
TTTTATAATAAATTTCCATTGCCAAGTTGCAGGCTTGAGGTGGGAGCTCCCTGAGGAGGCCCTGGTCCCC
CACTTAGCATCAGTGCCCTCAGACCCCCACCAGGCAGGATGCTCAGCCCCACCCTCACACCTGCTGTTGA
ATGGGCCACCCCGAGTGTGGGTTTCCTGGGCCAGGCCTCAGGAGATGATAGGCCCCAACCATAGCTGCGT
CGATGTCCACATGACCCCTCACCCCGAGGAGGCCAGGAGCTCCCAACACACAGGTTGAGGCCAGGATCAG
GATCAGGAAGTAACTGAACTCCCTAAAGAGTGAAGCAGAGAAAGGTGCCTGTGAGGGACGGCAAGGGGGG
CTTGCAGCGCACAGGGCCAGGCCAGATGTGGGATCCGGGAGGGCACGCCTGCCCGCAGAGGGTGCAGTGG
GGAAGGCGCACAGGGTGCACCTCCAGGTGAGT
